Addgene plasmid #48140: pSpCas9n(BB)-2A-GFP (PX461)
Purpose: Cas9n (D10A nickase mutant) from S. pyogenes with 2A-EGFP, and cloning backbone for sgRNA
Depositing lab: Feng Zhang. Depositing organization: Broad Institute. Publication: Genome engineering using the CRISPR-Cas9 system. Ran FA, Hsu PD, Wright J, Agarwala V, Scott DA, Zhang F. Nat Protoc. 2013 Nov;8(11):2281-308. doi: 10.1038/nprot.2013.143. Epub 2013 Oct 24. PubMed 24157548.
Backbone
  Vector backbone: PX461
  Total vector size (bp): 9300
  Vector type: Mammalian Expression, CRISPR
Growth in bacteria
  Bacterial resistance: Ampicillin, 100 μg/mL
  Growth temperature: 37°C
  Growth strain: Stbl3
  Copy number: Unknown
Gene/Insert
  Gene/Insert name: hSpCas9n (alt names: SpCas9n-2A-GFP; Cas9; PX461)
  Species: Synthetic
  Insert size (bp): 5400
  Mutation: Cas9 D10A nickase mutant
  Promoter: Cbh
  Tag / fusion protein: 3XFLAG (N terminal on insert); GFP (C terminal on insert)
  Cloning method: Restriction Enzyme; 5′ cloning site AgeI (not destroyed); 3′ cloning site EcoRI (not destroyed)
  Sequencing primers: 5′ TTTATGGCGAGGCGGCGG
Terms and licenses: Academic/Nonprofit Terms; Industry Terms: Not Available to Industry
Depositor comments: For more information on Zhang Lab CRISPR Plasmids please refer to: http://www.addgene.org/crispr/zhang/.
How to cite: pSpCas9n(BB)-2A-GFP (PX461) was a gift from Feng Zhang (Addgene plasmid # 48140 ; http://n2t.net/addgene:48140 ; RRID:Addgene_48140)
