[The description below was written by a language model from this plasmid's Addgene catalogue record.]
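Description:
pSpCas9n(BB)-2A-GFP (PX461) is a mammalian expression CRISPR plasmid of about 9.3 kb that combines a Streptococcus pyogenes Cas9 nickase with a cloning backbone for a single guide RNA. It is propagated in bacteria under ampicillin selection. The record does not give the origin of replication or copy number, and no feature table is provided, so finer details of the backbone are not documented here.

The roughly 5.4 kb insert is a synthetic Cas9 coding sequence (hSpCas9n) carrying the D10A mutation, which inactivates one of the enzyme's two nuclease domains (RuvC), so the protein cuts only one DNA strand rather than making a double-strand break. Expression is driven by the Cbh promoter, a hybrid chicken beta-actin-type promoter used for strong expression in mammalian cells. The protein has an N-terminal 3XFLAG epitope for detection and is linked at its C terminus to EGFP through a 2A self-cleaving peptide, so nickase and fluorescent reporter come from one transcript as separate polypeptides. The insert is flanked by retained AgeI and EcoRI sites. The "BB" designation and stated purpose indicate that a user-chosen guide sequence is cloned into the sgRNA scaffold position, although the promoter driving the guide and the cloning sites for it are not stated in the record.

The plasmid is typically used for genome editing in transfected mammalian cells. GFP fluorescence allows transfected cells to be identified or sorted. Nickases are commonly used with paired guides that target opposite strands, which reduces off-target cleavage, or to favour homology-directed repair from a single nick.
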