>Addgene plasmid #48140 | pSpCas9n(BB)-2A-GFP (PX461) | addgene partial sequence | sequence record 73108 | U6sponge-F 5'-GGACTATCATATGCTTACCGTAACTTGA-3'
TTTCGATTTCTTGGCTTTATATATCTTGTGGAAAGGACGAAACACCGGGTCTTCGAGAAGACCTGTTTTA
GAGCTAGAAATAGCAAGTTAAAATAAGGCTAGTCCGTTATCAACTTGAAAAAGTGGCACCGAGTCGGTGC
TTTTTTGTTTTAGAGCTAGAAATAGCAAGTTAAAATAAGGCTAGTCCGTTTTTAGCGCGTGCGCCAATTC
TGCAGACAAATGGCTCTAGAGGTACCCGTTACATAACTTACGGTAAATGGCCCGCCTGGCTGACCGCCCA
ACGACCCCCGCCCATTGACGTCAATAGTAACGCCAATAGGGACTTTCCATTGACGTCAATGGGTGGAGTA
TTTACGGTAAACTGCCCACTTGGCAGTACATCAAGTGTATCATATGCCAAGTACGCCCCCTATTGACGTC
AATGACGGTAAATGGCCCGCCTGGCATTGTGCCCAGTACATGACCTTATGGGACTTTCCTACTTGGCAGT
ACATCTACGTATTAGTCATCGCTATTACCATGGTCGAGGTGAGCCCCACGTTCTGCTTCACTCTCCCCAT
CTCCCCCCCCTCCCCACCCCCAATTTTGTATTTATTTATTTTTTAATTATTTTGTGCAGCGATGG
