>Addgene plasmid #48140 | pSpCas9n(BB)-2A-GFP (PX461) | addgene partial sequence | sequence record 73283 | EGFP-N 5'-CGTCGCCGTCCAGCTCGACCAG-3'
ACCACCCCGGTGAACAGCTCCTCGCCCTTGCTCACTGGGCCAGGATTCTCCTCGACGTCACCGCATGTTA
GCAGACTTCCTCTGCCCTCTCCACTGCCGAATTCCTTTTTCTTTTTTGCCTGGCCGGCCTTTTTCGTGGC
CGCCGGCCTTTTGTCGCCTCCCAGCTGAGACAGGTCGATCCGTGTCTCGTACAGGCCGGTGATGCTCTGG
TGGATCAGGGTGGCGTCCAGCACCTCTTTGGTGCTGGTGTACCTCTTCCGGTCGATGGTGGTGTCAAAGT
ACTTGAAGGCGGCAGGGGCTCCCAGATTGGTCAGGGTAAACAGGTGGATGATATTCTCGGCCTGCTCTCT
GATGGGCTTATCCCGGTGCTTGTTGTAGGCGGACAGCACTTTGTCCAGATTAGCGTCGGCCAGGATCACT
CTCTTGGAGAACTCGCTGATCTGCTCGATGATCTCGTCCAGGTAGTGCTTGTGCTGTTCCACAAACAGCT
GTTTCTGCTCATTATCCTCGGGGGAGCCCTTCAGCTTCTCATAGTGGCTGGCCAGGTACAGGAAGTTCAC
ATATTTGGAGGGCAGGGCCAGTTCGTTTCCCTTCTGCAGTTCGCCGGCAGAGGCCAGCATTCTCTTCCGG
CCGTTTTCCAGCTCGAACAGGGAGTACTTAGGCAGCTTGATGATCAGGTCCTTTTTCACTTCTTTGTAGC
CCTTGGCTTCCAGAAAGTCGATGGGATTCTTCTCGAAGCTGCTTCTTTCCATGATGGTGATCCCCAGCAG
CTCTTTCACACTCTTCAGTTTCTTGGACTTGCCCTTTTCCACTTTGGCCACCACCAGCACAGAATAGGCC
ACGGTGGGGCTGTCGAAGCCGCCGTACTTCTTAGGGTCCCAGTCCTTCTTTCTGGCGATCAGCTTATCGC
TGTTCCTCTTGGGCAGGATAGACTCTTTGCTGAAGCCGCCTGTCTGCACCTCGGTCTTTTTCACGATATT
CACTTGGGGCATGCTCAGCACTTTCCGCACGGTGGCAAAATCCCGGCCCTTATCCCACACGATCTCCCCG
GTT
