>Addgene plasmid #48140 | pSpCas9n(BB)-2A-GFP (PX461) | addgene partial sequence | sequence record 78157 | EXFP-R 5'-GTCTTGTAGTTGCCGTCGTC-3'
CGCTCCTGGACGTAGCCTTCGGGCATGGCGGACTTGAAGAAGTCGTGCTGCTTCATGTGGTCGGGGTAGC
GGCTGAAGCACTGCACGCCGTAGGTCAGGGTGGTCACGAGGGTGGGCCAGGGCACGGGCAGCTTGCCGGT
GGTGCAGATGAACTTCAGGGTCAGCTTGCCGTAGGTGGCATCGCCCTCGCCCTCGCCGGACACGCTGAAC
TTGTGGCCGTTTACGTCGCCGTCCAGCTCGACCAGGATGGGCACCACCCCGGTGAACAGCTCCTCGCCCT
TGCTCACTGGGCCAGGATTCTCCTCGACGTCACCGCATGTTAGCAGACTTCCTCTGCCCTCTCCACTGCC
GAATTCCTTTTTCTTTTTTGCCTGGCCGGCCTTTTTCGTGGCCGCCGGCCTTTTGTCGCCTCCCAGCTGA
GACAGGTCGATCCGTGTCTCGTACAGGCCGGTGATGCTCTGGTGGATCAGGGTGGCGTCCAGCACCTCTT
TGGTGCTGGTGTACCTCTTCCGGTCGATGGTGGTGTCAAAGTACTTGAAGGCGGCAGGGGCTCCCAGATT
GGTCAGGGTAAACAGGTGGATGATATTCTCGGCCTGCTCTCTGATGGGCTTATCCCGGTGCTTGTTGTAG
GCGGACAGCACTTTGTCCAGATTAGCGTCGGCCAGGATCACTCTCTTGGAGAACTCGCTGATCTGCTCGA
TGATCTCGTCCAGGTAGTGCTTGTGCTGTTCCACAAACAGCTGTTTCTGCTCATTATCCTCGGGGGAGCC
CTTCAGCTTCTCATAGTGGCTGGCCAGGTACAGGAAGTTCACATATTTGGAGGGCAGGGCCAGTTCGTTT
CCCTTCTGCAGTTCGCCGGCAGAGGCCAGCATTCTCTTCCGGCCGTTTTCCAGCTCGAACAGGGAGTACT
TAGGCAGCTTGATGATCAGGTCCTTTTTCACTTCTTTGTAGCCCTTGGCTTCCAGAAAGTCGATGGGATT
CTTCTCGAAGCTGCTTCTTTCCATGATGGTGATCCCCAGCAGCTCTTTCACACTCTTCAGTTTCTTGGAC
TTGCCCTTTTCCACTTTGGCCACCACCAGCACAGAATAGGCCACGGTGGGG
