>Addgene plasmid #48140 | pSpCas9n(BB)-2A-GFP (PX461) | addgene partial sequence | sequence record 78358 | pCBhProF2 5'-agggtttaagggatggttgg-3'
TTAATGTTTAATTACCTGGAGCACCTGCCTGAAATCACTTTTTTTCAGGTTGGACCGGTGCCACCATGGA
CTATAAGGACCACGACGGAGACTACAAGGATCATGATATTGATTACAAAGACGATGACGATAAGATGGCC
CCAAAGAAGAAGCGGAAGGTCGGTATCCACGGAGTCCCAGCAGCCGACAAGAAGTACAGCATCGGCCTGG
CCATCGGCACCAACTCTGTGGGCTGGGCCGTGATCACCGACGAGTACAAGGTGCCCAGCAAGAAATTCAA
GGTGCTGGGCAACACCGACCGGCACAGCATCAAGAAGAACCTGATCGGAGCCCTGCTGTTCGACAGCGGC
GAAACAGCCGAGGCCACCCGGCTGAAGAGAACCGCCAGAAGAAGATACACCAGACGGAAGAACCGGATCT
GCTATCTGCAAGAGATCTTCAGCAACGAGATGGCCAAGGTGGACGACAGCTTCTTCCACAGACTGGAAGA
GTCCTTCCTGGTGGAAGAGGATAAGAAGCACGAGCGGCACCCCATCTTCGGCAACATCGTGGACGAGGTG
GCCTACCACGAGAAGTACCCCACCATCTACCACCTGAGAAAGAAACTGGTGGACAGCACCGACAAGGCCG
ACCTGCGGCTGATCTATCTGGCCCTGGCCCACATGATCAAGTTCCGGGGCCACTTCCTGATCGAGGGCGA
CCTGAACCCCGACAACAGCGACGTGGACAAGCTGTTCATCCAGCTGGTGCAGACCTACAACCAGCTGTTC
GAGGAAAACCCCATCAACGCCAGCGGCGTGGACGCCAAGGCCATCCTGTCTGCCAGACTGAGCAAGAGCA
GACGGCTGGAAAATCTGATCGCCCAGCTGCCCGGCGAGAAGAAGAATGGCCTGTTCGGCAACCTGATTGC
CCTGAGCCTGGGCCTGACCCCCAACTTCAAGAGCAACTTCGACCTGGCCGAGGATGCCAAACTGCAGCTG
AGCAAGGACACCTACGACGACGACCTGGACAACCTGCTGGCCCAGATCGGCGACCAGTACGCCGACCTGT
TTCTGGCCGCCAAGAACCTGTCCGACGCCATCCTGCTGAGCGACATCCTGAGAGTGAACACCGAGATCAC
CAAGGCCCC
