>Addgene plasmid #48140 | pSpCas9n(BB)-2A-GFP (PX461) | addgene partial sequence | sequence record 78360 | BGH-rev 5'-TAGAAGGCACAGTCGAGG-3'
TAGTTAGAATTCCTTGTACAGCTCGTCCATGCCGAGAGTGATCCCGGCGGCGGTCACGAACTCCAGCAGG
ACCATGTGATCGCGCTTCTCGTTGGGGTCTTTGCTCAGGGCGGACTGGGTGCTCAGGTAGTGGTTGTCGG
GCAGCAGCACGGGGCCGTCGCCGATGGGGGTGTTCTGCTGGTAGTGGTCGGCGAGCTGCACGCTGCCGTC
CTCGATGTTGTGGCGGATCTTGAAGTTCACCTTGATGCCGTTCTTCTGCTTGTCGGCCATGATATAGACG
TTGTGGCTGTTGTAGTTGTACTCCAGCTTGTGCCCCAGGATGTTGCCGTCCTCCTTGAAGTCGATGCCCT
TCAGCTCGATGCGGTTCACCAGGGTGTCGCCCTCGAACTTCACCTCGGCGCGGGTCTTGTAGTTGCCGTC
GTCCTTGAAGAAGATGGTGCGCTCCTGGACGTAGCCTTCGGGCATGGCGGACTTGAAGAAGTCGTGCTGC
TTCATGTGGTCGGGGTAGCGGCTGAAGCACTGCACGCCGTAGGTCAGGGTGGTCACGAGGGTGGGCCAGG
GCACGGGCAGCTTGCCGGTGGTGCAGATGAACTTCAGGGTCAGCTTGCCGTAGGTGGCATCGCCCTCGCC
CTCGCCGGACACGCTGAACTTGTGGCCGTTTACGTCGCCGTCCAGCTCGACCAGGATGGGCACCACCCCG
GTGAACAGCTCCTCGCCCTTGCTCACTGGGCCAGGATTCTCCTCGACGTCACCGCATGTTAGCAGACTTC
CTCTGCCCTCTCCACTGCCGAATTCCTTTTTCTTTTTTGCCTGGCCGGCCTTTTTCGTGGCCGCCGGCCT
TTTGTCGCCTCCCAGCTGAGACAGGTCGATCCGTGTCTCGTACAGGCCGGTGATGCTCTGGTGGATCAGG
GTGGCGTCCAGCACCTCTTTGGTGCTGGTGTACCTCTTCCGGTCGATGGTGGTGTCAAAGTACTTGAAGG
CGGCAGGGGCTCCCAGATTGGTCAGGGTAAACAGGTGGATGATATTCTCGGCCTGCTCTCTGATGGGCTT
ATCCCGGTGCTTGTTGTAGGCGGACAGCACTTTGTCCAGATTAGCGTCGGCCAGGATCACTCTCTTGGAG
AACTCG
