>Addgene plasmid #48140 | pSpCas9n(BB)-2A-GFP (PX461) | addgene partial sequence | sequence record 96722 | pBR322ori-F 5'-GGGAAACGCCTGGTATCTTT-3'
GCCACCTCTGACTTGAGCGTCGATTTTTGTGATGCTCGTCAGGGGGGCGGAGCCTATGGAAAAACGCCAG
CAACGCGGCCTTTTTACGGTTCCTGGCCTTTTGCTGGCCTTTTGCTCACATGTGAGGGCCTATTTCCCAT
GATTCCTTCATATTTGCATATACGATACAAGGCTGTTAGAGAGATAATTGGAATTAATTTGACTGTAAAC
ACAAAGATATTAGTACAAAATACGTGACGTAGAAAGTAATAATTTCTTGGGTAGTTTGCAGTTTTAAAAT
TATGTTTTAAAATGGACTATCATATGCTTACCGTAACTTGAAAGTATTTCGATTTCTTGGCTTTATATAT
CTTGTGGAAAGGACGAAACACCGGGTCTTCGAGAAGACCTGTTTTAGAGCTAGAAATAGCAAGTTAAAAT
AAGGCTAGTCCGTTATCAACTTGAAAAAGTGGCACCGAGTCGGTGCTTTTTTGTTTTAGAGCTAGAAATA
GCAAGTTAAAATAAGGCTAGTCCGTTTTTAGCGCGTGCGCCAATTCTGCAGACAAATGGCTCTAGAGGTA
CCCGTTACATAACTTACGGTAAATGGCCCGCCTGGCTGACCGCCCAACGACCCCCGCCCATTGACGTCAA
TAGTAACGCCAATAGGGACTTTCCATTGACGTCAATGGGTGGAGTATTTACGGTAAACTGCCCACTTGGC
AGTACATCAAGTGTATCATATGCCAAGTACGCCCCCTATTGACGTCAATGACGGTAAATGGCCCGCCTGG
CATTGTGCCCAGTACATGACCTTATGGGACTTTCCTACTTGGCAGTACATCTACGTATTAGTCATCGCTA
TTACCATGGTCGAGGTGAGCCCCACGTTCTGCTTCACTCTCCCCATCTCCCCCCCCTCCCCACCCCCAA
