>Addgene plasmid #48140 | pSpCas9n(BB)-2A-GFP (PX461) | addgene partial sequence | sequence record 96725 | hSpCas9-R1 5'-CGCTCGTGCTTCTTATCCTC-3'
TCTTCCAGTCTGTGGAAGAAGCTGTCGTCCACCTTGGCCATCTCGTTGCTGAAGATCTCTTGCAGATAGC
AGATCCGGTTCTTCCGTCTGGTGTATCTTCTTCTGGCGGTTCTCTTCAGCCGGGTGGCCTCGGCTGTTTC
GCCGCTGTCGAACAGCAGGGCTCCGATCAGGTTCTTCTTGATGCTGTGCCGGTCGGTGTTGCCCAGCACC
TTGAATTTCTTGCTGGGCACCTTGTACTCGTCGGTGATCACGGCCCAGCCCACAGAGTTGGTGCCGATGG
CCAGGCCGATGCTGTACTTCTTGTCGGCTGCTGGGACTCCGTGGATACCGACCTTCCGCTTCTTCTTTGG
GGCCATCTTATCGTCATCGTCTTTGTAATCAATATCATGATCCTTGTAGTCTCCGTCGTGGTCCTTATAG
TCCATGGTGGCACCGGTCCAACCTGAAAAAAAGTGATTTCAGGCAGGTGCTCCAGGTAATTAAACATTAA
TACCCCACCAACCAACCATCCCTTAAACCCTTACCTCTTGCTCAGCTAATTACAGCCCGGAGGAGAAGGG
CCGTCCCGCCCGCTCACCTGTGGGAGTAACGCGGTCAGTCAGAGCCGGGGCGGGCGGCGCGAGGCGGCGG
CGGAGCGGGGCACGGGGCGAAGGCAGCGCGCAGCGACTCCCGCCCGCCGCGCGCTTCGCTTTTTATAGGG
CCGCCGCCGCCGCCGCCTCGCCATAAAAGGAAACTTTCGGAGCGCGCCGCTCTGATTGGCTGCCGCCGCA
CCTCTCCGCCTCGCCC
