>Addgene plasmid #48140 | pSpCas9n(BB)-2A-GFP (PX461) | addgene partial sequence | sequence record 99233 | dCas9-R2 5'-GGGTTTCCACCAGCTGTCTC-3'
GGCCTTATCCAGTTCGCTCAGGCCGCCTCTCTCGGCCTTGGTCAGATTGTCGAACTTTCTCTGGGTAATC
AGCTTGGCGTTCAGCAGCTGCCGCCAGTAGTTCTTCATCTTCTTCACGACCTCTTCGGAGGGCACGTTGT
CGCTCTTGCCCCGGTTCTTGTCGCTTCTGGTCAGCACCTTGTTGTCGATGGAGTCGTCCTTCAGAAAGCT
CTGAGGCACGATATGGTCCACATCGTAGTCGGACAGCCGGTTGATGTCCAGTTCCTGGTCCACGTACATA
TCCCGCCCATTCTGCAGGTAGTACAGGTACAGCTTCTCGTTCTGCAGCTGGGTGTTTTCCACGGGGTGTT
CTTTCAGGATCTGGCTGCCCAGCTCTTTGATGCCCTCTTCGATCCGCTTCATTCTCTCGCGGCTGTTCTT
CTGTCCCTTCTGGGTGGTCTGGTTCTCTCTGGCCATTTCGATCACGATGTTCTCGGGCTTGTGCCGGCCC
ATCACTTTCACGAGCTCGTCCACCACCTTCACTGTCTGCAGGATGCCCTTCTTAATGGCGGGGCTGCCGG
CCAGATTGGCAATGTGCTCGTGCAGGCTATCGCCCTGGCCGGACACCTGGGCTTTCTGGATGTCCTCTTT
AAAGGTCAGGCTGTCGTCGTGGATCAGCTGCATGAAGTTTCTGTTGGCGAAGCCGTCGGACTTCAGGAAA
TCCAGGATTGTCTTGCCGGACTGCTTGTCCCGGATGCCGTTGATCAGCTTCCGGCTCAGCCTGCCCCAGC
CGGTGTATCTCCGCCGCTTCAGCTGCTTCATCACTTTGTCGTCGAACAGGTGGGCATAGGTTTTCAGCCG
TTCCTCGATCATCTCTCTGTCCTCAAACAGTGTCAGGGTCAGCACGATATCTTCCAGAATGTCCTCGTTT
TCCTCATTGTCCAGGAAGTCCTTGTCCTTGATAATTTTCAGCAGATCGTGGTATGTGCCCAGGGAGGCGT
TGAACCGATCTTCCACGCCGGAGATTTCCACGGAGTCGAAGCACTCGATTTTCTTGAAGTAGTCCTCTTT
CAGCTGCTTCACGGTCACTTTCCGGTTGGTCTTGAACAGCAGGTCCACGATGGCCTTTTTCTGCTCGC
