>Addgene plasmid #48140 | pSpCas9n(BB)-2A-GFP (PX461) | addgene partial sequence | sequence record 99234 | EXFP-R 5'-GTCTTGTAGTTGCCGTCGTC-3'
GCGCTCCTGGACGTAGCCTTCGGGCATGGCGGACTTGAAGAAGTCGTGCTGCTTCATGTGGTCGGGGTAG
CGGCTGAAGCACTGCACGCCGTAGGTCAGGGTGGTCACGAGGGTGGGCCAGGGCACGGGCAGCTTGCCGG
TGGTGCAGATGAACTTCAGGGTCAGCTTGCCGTAGGTGGCATCGCCCTCGCCCTCGCCGGACACGCTGAA
CTTGTGGCCGTTTACGTCGCCGTCCAGCTCGACCAGGATGGGCACCACCCCGGTGAACAGCTCCTCGCCC
TTGCTCACTGGGCCAGGATTCTCCTCGACGTCACCGCATGTTAGCAGACTTCCTCTGCCCTCTCCACTGC
CGAATTCCTTTTTCTTTTTTGCCTGGCCGGCCTTTTTCGTGGCCGCCGGCCTTTTGTCGCCTCCCAGCTG
AGACAGGTCGATCCGTGTCTCGTACAGGCCGGTGATGCTCTGGTGGATCAGGGTGGCGTCCAGCACCTCT
TTGGTGCTGGTGTACCTCTTCCGGTCGATGGTGGTGTCAAAGTACTTGAAGGCGGCAGGGGCTCCCAGAT
TGGTCAGGGTAAACAGGTGGATGATATTCTCGGCCTGCTCTCTGATGGGCTTATCCCGGTGCTTGTTGTA
GGCGGACAGCACTTTGTCCAGATTAGCGTCGGCCAGGATCACTCTCTTGGAGAACTCGCTGATCTGCTCG
ATGATCTCGTCCAGGTAGTGCTTGTGCTGTTCCACAAACAGCTGTTTCTGCTCATTATCCTCGGGGGAGC
CCTTCAGCTTCTCATAGTGGCTGGCCAGGTACAGGAAGTTCACATATTTGGAGGGCAGGGCCAGTTCGTT
TCCCTTCTGCAGTTCGCCGGCAGAGGCCAGCATTCTCTTCCGGCCGTTTTCCAGCTCGAACAGGGAGTAC
TTAGGCAGCTTGATGATCAGGTCCTTTTTCACTTCTTTGTAGCCCTTGGCTTCCAGAAAGTCGATGGGAT
TCTTCTCGAAGCTGCTTCTTTCCATGATGGTGATCCCCAGCAGCTCTTTCACACTCTTCAGTTTCTTGGA
CTTGCCCTTTTCCACTTTGGCCACCACCAGCACAGAATAGGCCACGGTGGGGCTGTCGAAGCCGCCGTAC
TTCTTAGGGTCCCAGTCCTTCTTTCTGGCGA
