>Addgene plasmid #48140 | pSpCas9n(BB)-2A-GFP (PX461) | addgene partial sequence | sequence record 102337 | hSpCas9-R1 5'-CGCTCGTGCTTCTTATCCTC-3'
TCTTCCAGTCTGTGGAAGAAGCTGTCGTCCACCTTGGCCATCTCGTTGCTGAAGATCTCTTGCAGATAGC
AGATCCGGTTCTTCCGTCTGGTGTATCTTCTTCTGGCGGTTCTCTTCAGCCGGGTGGCCTCGGCTGTTTC
GCCGCTGTCGAACAGCAGGGCTCCGATCAGGTTCTTCTTGATGCTGTGCCGGTCGGTGTTGCCCAGCACC
TTGAATTTCTTGCTGGGCACCTTGTACTCGTCGGTGATCACGGCCCAGCCCACAGAGTTGGTGCCGATGG
CCAGGCCGATGCTGTACTTCTTGTCGGCTGCTGGGACTCCGTGGATACCGACCTTCCGCTTCTTCTTTGG
GGCCATCTTATCGTCATCGTCTTTGTAATCAATATCATGATCCTTGTAGTCTCCGTCGTGGTCCTTATAG
TCCATGGTGGCACCGGTCCAACCTGAAAAAAAGTGATTTCAGGCAGGTGCTCCAGGTAATTAAACATTAA
TACCCCACCAACCAACCATCCCTTAAACCCTTACCTCTTGCTCAGCTAATTACAGCCCGGAGGAGAAGGG
CCGTCCCGCCCGCTCACCTGTGGGAGTAACGCGGTCAGTCAGAGCCGGGGCGGGCGGCGCGAGGCGGC
